>Addgene plasmid #35454 | pRSII415 | depositor full sequence | sequence record 50577 | pRSII415 sequence 6009 bps
TCGCGCGTTTCGGTGATGACGGTGAAAACCTCTGACACATGCAGCTCCCGGAGACGGTCACAGCTTGTCT
GTAAGCGGATGCCGGGAGCAGACAAGCCCGTCAGGGCGCGTCAGCGGGTGTTGGCGGGTGTCGGGGCTGG
CTTAACTATGCGGCATCAGAGCAGATTGTACTGAGAGTGCACCATATCGACTACGTCGTTAAGGCCGTTT
CTGACAGAGTAAAATTCTTGAGGGAACTTTCACCATTATGGGAAATGGTTCAAGAAGGTATTGACTTAAA
CTCCATCAAATGGTCAGGTCATTGAGTGTTTTTTATTTGTTGTATTTTTTTTTTTTTAGAGAAAATCCTC
CAATATATAAATTAGGAATCATAGTTTCATGATTTTCTGTTACACCTAACTTTTTGTGTGGTGCCCTCCT
CCTTGTCAATATTAATGTTAAAGTGCAATTCTTTTTCCTTATCACGTTGAGCCATTAGTATCAATTTGCT
TACCTGTATTCCTTTACATCCTCCTTTTTCTCCTTCTTGATAAATGTATGTAGATTGCGTATATAGTTTC
GTCTACCCTATGAACATATTCCATTTTGTAATTTCGTGTCGTTTCTATTATGAATTTCATTTATAAAGTT
TATGTACAAATATCATAAAAAAAGAGAATCTTTTTAAGCAAGGATTTTCTTAACTTCTTCGGCGACAGCA
TCACCGACTTCGGTGGTACTGTTGGAACCACCTAAATCACCAGTTCTGATACCTGCATCCAAAACCTTTT
TAACTGCATCTTCAATGGCCTTACCTTCTTCAGGCAAGTTCAATGACAATTTCAACATCATTGCAGCAGA
CAAGATAGTGGCGATAGGGTTGACCTTATTCTTTGGCAAATCTGGAGCAGAACCGTGGCATGGTTCGTAC
AAACCAAATGCGGTGTTCTTGTCTGGCAAAGAGGCCAAGGACGCAGATGGCAACAAACCCAAGGAACCTG
GGATAACGGAGGCTTCATCGGAGATGATATCACCAAACATGTTGCTGGTGATTATAATACCATTTAGGTG
GGTTGGGTTCTTAACTAGGATCATGGCGGCAGAATCAATCAATTGATGTTGAACCTTCAATGTAGGAAAT
TCGTTCTTGATGGTTTCCTCCACAGTTTTTCTCCATAATCTTGAAGAGGCCAAAACATTAGCTTTATCCA
AGGACCAAATAGGCAATGGTGGCTCATGTTGTAGGGCCATGAAAGCGGCCATTCTTGTGATTCTTTGCAC
TTCTGGAACGGTGTATTGTTCACTATCCCAAGCGACACCATCACCATCGTCTTCCTTTCTCTTACCAAAG
TAAATACCTCCCACTAATTCTCTGACAACAACGAAGTCAGTACCTTTAGCAAATTGTGGCTTGATTGGAG
ATAAGTCTAAAAGAGAGTCGGATGCAAAGTTACATGGTCTTAAGTTGGCGTACAATTGAAGTTCTTTACG
GATTTTTAGTAAACCTTGTTCAGGTCTAACACTACCTGTACCCCATTTAGGACCACCCACAGCACCTAAC
AAAACGGCATCAGCCTTCTTGGAGGCTTCCAGCGCCTCATCTGGAAGTGGAACACCTGTAGCATCTATAG
CAGCACCACCAATTAAATGATTTTCGAAATCGAACTTGACATTGGAACGAACATCAGAAATAGCTTTAAG
AACCTTAATGGCTTCGGCTGTGATTTCTTGACCAACGTGGTCACCTGGCAAAACGACGATCTTCTTAGGG
GCAGACATTAGAATGGTATATCCTTGAAATATATATATATATATTGCTGAAATGTAAAAGGTAAGAAAAG
TTAGAAAGTAAGACGATTGCTAACCACCTATTGGAAAAAACAATAGGTCCTTAAATAATATTGTCAACTT
CAAGTATTGTGATGCAAGCATTTAGTCATGAACGCTTCTCTATTCTATATGAAAAGCCGGTTCCGGCGCT
CTCACCTTTCCTTTTTCTCCCAATTTTTCAGTTGAAAAAGGTATATGCGTCAGGCGACCTCTGAAATTAA
CAAAAAATTTCCAGTCATCGAATTTGATTCTGTGCGATAGCGCCCCTGTGTGTTCTCGTTATGTTGAGGA
AAAAAATAATGGTTGCTAAGAGATTCGAACTCTTGCATCTTACGATACCTGAGTATTCCCACAGTTAACT
GCGGTCAAGATATTTCTTGAATCAGGCGCCTTAGACCGCTCGGCCAAACAACCAATTACTTGTTGAGAAA
TAGAGTATAATTATCCTATAAATATAACGTTTTTGAACACACATGAACAAGGAAGTACAGGACAATTGAT
TTTGAAGAGAATGTGGATTTTGATGTAATTGTTGGGATTCCATTTTTAATAAGGCAATAATATTAGGTAT
GTAGATATACTAGAAGTTCTCCTCGACCGGTCGATATGCGGTGTGAAATACCGCACAGATGCGTAAGGAG
AAAATACCGCATCAGGAAATTGTAAGCGTTAATATTTTGTTAAAATTCGCGTTAAATTTTTGTTAAATCA
GCTCATTTTTTAACCAATAGGCCGAAATCGGCAAAATCCCTTATAAATCAAAAGAATAGACCGAGATAGG
GT
[37 nt withheld, positions 2593-2629]
AAAGAACGTGGACTCCAACGTCAAAGG
[49 nt withheld, positions 2657-2705]
T
[91 nt withheld, positions 2707-2797]
G
[124 nt withheld, positions 2799-2922]
CCATTCGCCATTCAGGCTGCGCAACTGTTGGGAAGGGCGATCGGTGCGGGCCTCTTCGCTATTACGCCAG
CTGGCGAAAGGGGGATGTGCTGCAAGGCGATTAAGTTGGGTAACGCCAGGGTTTTCCCAGTCACGACGTT
GTAAAACGACGGCCAGTGAGCGCGCGTAATACGACTCACTATAGGGCGAATTGGGTACCGGGCCCCCCCT
CGAGGTCGACGGTATCGATAAGCTTGATATCGAATTCCTGCAGCCCGGGGGATCCACTAGTTCTAGAGCG
GCCGCCACCGCGGTGGAGCTCCAGCTTTTGTTCCCTTTAGTGAGGGTTAATTGCGCGCTTGGCGTAATCA
TGGTCATAGCTGTTTCCTGTGTGAAATTGTTATCCGCTCACAATTCCACACAACATACGAGCCGGAAGCA
TAAAGTGTAAAGCCTGGGGTGCCTAATGAGTGAGCTAACTCACATTAATTGCGTTGCGCTCACTGCCCGC
TTTCCAGTCGGGAAACCTGTCGTGCCAGCTGCATTAATGAATCGGCCAACGCGCGGGGAGAGGCGGTTTG
CGTATTGGGCGCTCTTCCGCTTCCTCGCTCACTGACTCGCTGCGCTCGGTCGTTCGGCTGCGGCGAGCGG
TATCAGCTCACTCAAAGGCGGTAATACGGTTATCCACAGAATCAGGGGATAACGCAGGAAAGAACATGTG
AGCAAAAGGCCAGCAAAAGGCCAGGAACCGTAAAAAGGCCGCGTTGCTGGCGTTTTTCCATAGGCTCCGC
CCCCCTGACGAGCATCACAAAAATCGACGCTCAAGTCAGAGGTGGCGAAACCCGACAGGACTATAAAGAT
ACCAGGCGTTTCCCCCTGGAAGCTCCCTCGTGCGCTCTCCTGTTCCGACCCTGCCGCTTACCGGATACCT
GTCCGCCTTTCTCCCTTCGGGAAGCGTGGCGCTTTCTCATAGCTCACGCTGTAGGTATCTCAGTTCGGTG
TAGGTCGTTCGCTCCAAGCTGGGCTGTGTGCACGAACCCCCCGTTCAGCCCGACCGCTGCGCCTTATCCG
GTAACTATCGTCTTGAGTCCAACCCGGTAAGACACGACTTATCGCCACTGGCAGCAGCCACTGGTAACAG
GATTAGCAGAGCGAGGTATGTAGGCGGTGCTACAGAGTTCTTGAAGTGGTGGCCTAACTACGGCTACACT
AGAAGAACAGTATTTGGTATCTGCGCTCTGCTGAAGCCAGTTACCTTCGGAAAAAGAGTTGGTAGCTCTT
GATCCGGCAAACAAACCACCGCTGGTAGCGGTGGTTTTTTTGTTTGCAAGCAGCAGATTACGCGCAGAAA
AAAAGGATCTCAAGAAGATCCTTTGATCTTTTCTACGGGGTCTGACGCTCAGTGGAACGAAAACTCACGT
TAAGGGATTTTGGTCATGAGATTATCAAAAAGGATCTTCACCTAGATCCTTTTAAATTAAAAATGAAGTT
TTAAATCAATCTAAAGTATATATGAGTAAACTTGGTCTGACAGTTACCAATGCTTAATCAGTGAGGCACC
TATCTCAGCGATCTGTCTATTTCGTTCATCCATAGTTGCCTGACTCCCCGTCGTGTAGATAACTACGATA
CGGGAGGGCTTACCATCTGGCCCCAGTGCTGCAATGATACCGCGAGACCCACGCTCACCGGCTCCAGATT
TATCAGCAATAAACCAGCCAGCCGGAAGGGCCGAGCGCAGAAGTGGTCCTGCAACTTTATCCGCCTCCAT
CCAGTCTATTAATTGTTGCCGGGAAGCTAGAGTAAGTAGTTCGCCAGTTAATAGTTTGCGCAACGTTGTT
GCCATTGCTACAGGCATCGTGGTGTCACGCTCGTCGTTTGGTATGGCTTCATTCAGCTCCGGTTCCCAAC
GATCAAGGCGAGTTACATGATCCCCCATGTTGTGCAAAAAAGCGGTTAGCTCCTTCGGTCCTCCGATCGT
TGTCAGAAGTAAGTTGGCCGCAGTGTTATCACTCATGGTTATGGCAGCACTGCATAATTCTCTTACTGTC
ATGCCATCCGTAAGATGCTTTTCTGTGACTGGTGAGTACTCAACCAAGTCATTCTGAGAATAGTGTATGC
GGCGACCGAGTTGCTCTTGCCCGGCGTCAATACGGGATAATACCGCGCCACATAGCAGAACTTTAAAAGT
GCTCATCATTGGAAAACGTTCTTCGGGGCGAAAACTCTCAAGGATCTTACCGCTGTTGAGATCCAGTTCG
ATGTAACCCACTCGTGCACCCAACTGATCTTCAGCATCTTTTACTTTCACCAGCGTTTCTGGGTGAGCAA
AAACAGGAAGGCAAAATGCCGCAAAAAAGGGAATAAGGGCGACACGGAAATGTTGAATACTCATACTCTT
CCTTTTTCAATATTATTGAAGCATTTATCAGGGTTATTGTCTCATGAGCGGATACATATTTGAATGTATT
TAGAAAAATAAACAAATAGGGGTTCCGCGCACATTTCCCCGAAAAGTGCCACCTGGGTCCTTTTCATCAC
GTGCTATAAAAATAATTATAATTTAAATTTTTTAATATAAATATATAAATTAAAAATAGAAAGTAAAAAA
AGAAATTAAAGAAAAAATAGTTTTTGTTTTCCGAAGATGTAAAAGACTCTAGGGGGATCGCCAACAAATA
CTACCTTTTATCTTGCTCTTCCTGCTCTCAGGTATTAATGCCGAATTGTTTCATCTTGTCTGTGTAGAAG
ACCACACACGAAAATCCTGTGATTTTACATTTTACTTATCGTTAATCGAATGTATATCTATTTAATCTGC
TTTTCTTGTCTAATAAATATATATGTAAAGTACGCTTTTTGTTGAAATTTTTTAAACCTTTGTTTATTTT
TTTTTCTTCATTCCGTAACTCTTCTACCTTCTTTATTTACTTTCTAAAATCCAAATACAAAACATAAAAA
TAAATAAACACAGAGTAAATTCCCAAATTATTCCATCATTAAAAGATACGAGGCGCGTGTAAGTTACAGG
CAAGCGATCCGTCTAAGAAACCATTATTATCATGACATTAACCTATAAAAATAGGCGTATCACGAGGCCC
TTTCGTC
Features (pLannotate 1.2.2; 20 found; start..end, strand, type, name):
    137..187     +  misc_feature   bom (fragment): basis of mobility region from pBR322
    186..302     +  CDS            NFS1 (fragment): NFS1_YEAST - Also known as SPL1 From Saccharomyces cerevisiae (strain ATCC 204508 / S288c) (Baker's yeast).
    667..1758    -  CDS            LEU2: LEU3_YEAST - Experimental evidence at protein level: Swiss-Prot protein existence level 1. Catalyzes the oxidation of 3-carboxy-2-hydroxy-4- methylpentanoate (3-isopropylmalate) to 3-carboxy-4-methyl-2- oxopentanoate. The product decarboxylates to 4-methyl-2 oxopentanoate. From Saccharomyces cerevisiae (strain ATCC 204508 / S288c) (Baker's yeast).
   1759..2166    -  promoter       LEU2 promoter: S. cerevisiae LEU2
   2306..2383    -  CDS            YO192_YEAST (fragment): Experimental evidence at protein level: Swiss-Prot protein existence level 1. From Saccharomyces cerevisiae (strain ATCC 204508 / S288c) (Baker's yeast).
   2414..2466    +  misc_feature   bom (fragment): basis of mobility region from pBR322
   2494..2922    -  rep_origin     f1 ori (sequence partly withheld): f1 bacteriophage origin of replication; arrow indicates direction of (+) strand synthesis
   2926..3081    -  CDS            lacZα (fragment): LacZα fragment of β-galactosidase; lacZ fragment
   3089..3107    +  promoter       T7 promoter: promoter for bacteriophage T7 RNA polymerase
   3116..3223    -  misc_feature   MCS: pBluescript multiple cloning site
   3236..3254    -  promoter       T3 promoter: promoter for bacteriophage T3 RNA polymerase
   3299..3315    -  protein_bind   lac operator: The lac repressor binds to the lac operator to inhibit transcription in E. coli. This inhibition can be relieved by adding lactose or isopropyl-β-D-thiogalactopyranoside (IPTG). lac repressor encoded by lacI
   3323..3353    -  promoter       lac promoter: promoter for the E. coli lac operon
   3368..3389    -  protein_bind   CAP binding site: CAP binding activates transcription in the presence of cAMP. E. coli catabolite activator protein
   3402..3494    -  CDS            lacI (fragment): lac repressor; lacI; The lac repressor binds to the lac operator to inhibit transcription in E. coli. This inhibition can be relieved by adding lactose or isopropyl-β-D-thiogalactopyranoside (IPTG).
   3677..4265    -  rep_origin     ori: high-copy-number ColE1/pMB1/pBR322/pUC origin of replication
   4436..5296    -  CDS            AmpR: β-lactamase; bla; confers resistance to ampicillin, carbenicillin, and related antibiotics
   5297..5401    -  promoter       AmpR promoter: bla
   5438..5941    +  misc_feature   CEN/ARS: S. cerevisiae CEN6 centromere fused to an autonomously replicating sequence
   6009..35      +  CDS            rop (fragment) (across the origin): Rop protein, which maintains plasmids at low copy number; rop
