[The description below was written by a language model from this plasmid's Addgene catalogue record and pLannotate feature annotations shown in this document.]
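Description:
pRSII415 is an empty yeast centromere shuttle vector of 6,009 bp, a redesigned member of the pRS41x series for genetic manipulation of Saccharomyces cerevisiae. In E. coli it replicates from a high-copy ColE1/pUC-type origin and is selected through the β-lactamase (AmpR) gene under its own promoter. In yeast it is maintained by a CEN/ARS element, the CEN6 centromere fused to an autonomously replicating sequence, which gives stable segregation at low copy number. Yeast selection relies on the LEU2 gene, driven by its native promoter, which complements leucine auxotrophy in leu2 strains. According to the depositor, this LEU2 copy was recoded to eliminate internal ClaI, EcoRI and KpnI sites without changing the Leu2 protein sequence, so those sites should be more useful for cloning elsewhere in the plasmid.

The cloning region is the pBluescript-type multiple cloning site embedded in a lacZα fragment downstream of the lac promoter, operator and CAP binding site, an arrangement that normally permits blue/white screening of inserts in suitable E. coli hosts. The site is flanked by opposing T7 and T3 phage promoters, which can serve for in vitro transcription or sequencing, alongside the M13 forward and reverse primer sites. An f1 origin allows production of single-stranded DNA with helper phage. No yeast promoter is provided for expressing an insert, so cloned genes must bring their own regulatory sequences. Short annotated fragments (bom, rop, lacI, NFS1 and another yeast ORF) appear to be remnants of parental backbones and of genomic sequence flanking LEU2 rather than functional elements. The vector suits low-copy complementation and expression of genes from native promoters in yeast.
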