Addgene plasmid #35454: pRSII415
Purpose: (Empty Backbone)
Depositing lab: Steven Haase. Depositing organization: Duke University. Publication: New and Redesigned pRS Plasmid Shuttle Vectors for Genetic Manipulation of Saccharomycescerevisiae. Chee MK, Haase SB. G3 (Bethesda). 2012 May;2(5):515-26. Epub 2012 May 1. 10.1534/g3.111.001917 PubMed 22670222.
Backbone
  Vector backbone: pRS41x
  Backbone manufacturer: Stratagene
  Backbone size (bp): 6009
  Vector type: Yeast centromere vector
  Promoter: None
  Selectable markers: LEU2
Growth in bacteria
  Bacterial resistance: Ampicillin, 100 μg/mL
  Growth temperature: 37°C
  Growth strain: DH5alpha
  Copy number: High Copy
Gene/Insert
  Cloning method: Restriction Enzyme
  Sequencing primers: 5′ M13 Forward, T7; 3′ M13 Reverse
Resource information
  A portion of this plasmid was derived from a plasmid made by: Daniel J. Lew, Duke University Medical Center Chandra Tucker, Duke University (now at University of Colorado, Denver)
Terms and licenses: Academic/Nonprofit Terms; Industry Terms: Not Available to Industry
Depositor comments: LEU2 has been modified to remove ClaI, EcoRI and KpnI sites without altering the amino acid sequence of the Leu2 protein.
How to cite: pRSII415 was a gift from Steven Haase (Addgene plasmid # 35454 ; http://n2t.net/addgene:35454 ; RRID:Addgene_35454)
