>Addgene plasmid #35454 | pRSII415 | addgene partial sequence | sequence record 53701 | M13_pUC_fwd
TATAGGGCGAATTGGGTACCGGGCCCCCCCTCGAGGTCGACGGTATCGATAAGCTTGATATCGAATTCCT
GCAGCCCGGGGGATCCACTAGTTCTAGAGCGGCCGCCACCGCGGTGGAGCTCCAGCTTTTGTTCCCTTTA
GTGAGGGTTAATTGCGCGCTTGGCGTAATCATGGTCATAGCTGTTTCCTGTGTGAAATTGTTATCCGCTC
ACAATTCCACACAACATACGAGCCGGAAGCATAAAGTGTAAAGCCTGGGGTGCCTAATGAGTGAGCTAAC
TCACATTAATTGCGTTGCGCTCACTGCCCGCTTTCCAGTCGGGAAACCTGTCGTGCCAGCTGCATTAATG
AATCGGCCAACGCGCGGGGAGAGGCGGTTTGCGTATTGGGCGCTCTTCCGCTTCCTCGCTCACTGACTCG
CTGCGCTCGGTCGTTCGGCTGCGGCGAGCGGTATCAGCTCACTCAAAGGCGGTAATACGGTTATCCACAG
AATCAGGGGATAACGC
