>Addgene plasmid #35454 | pRSII415 | addgene partial sequence | sequence record 54146 | pGEX3
AGGGCCTCGTGATACGCCTATTTTTATAGGTTAATGTCATGATAATAATGGTTTCTTAGGACGGATCGCT
TGCCTGTAACTTACACGCGCCTCGTATCTTTTAATGATGGAATAATTTGGGAATTTACTCTGTGTTTATT
TATTTTTATGTTTTGTATTTGGATTTTAGAAAGTAAATAAAGAAGGTAGAAGAGTTACGGAATGAAGAAA
AAAAAATAAACAAAGGTTTAAAAAATTTCAACAAAAAGCGTACTTTACATATATATTTATTAGACAAGAA
AAGCAGATTAAATAGATATACATTCGATTAACGATAAGTAAAATGTAAAATCACAGGATTTTCGTGTGTG
GTCTTCTACACAGACAAGATGAAACAATTCGGCATTAATACCTGAGAGCAGGAAGAGCAAGATAAAAGGT
AGTATTTGTTGGCGATCCCCCTAGAGTCTTTTACATCTTCGGAAAACAAAAACTATTTTTTCTTTAATTT
CTTTTTTTACTTTCTATTTTTAATTTATATATTTATATTAAAAAATTTAAATTATAATTATTTTTATAGC
ACGTGATGAAAAGGACCCAGGTGGCACTTTTCGGGGAAATGTGCGCGGAACCCCTATTTGTTTATTTTTC
TAAATACATTCAAATATGTATCCGCTCATGAGACAATAACCCTGATAAATGCTTCAATAATATTGAAAAA
GGAAGAGTATGAGTATTCAACATTTCCGTGTCGCCCTTATTCCCTTTTTTGCGGCATTTTGCCTTCCTGT
TTTTGCTCACCCAGAAACGCTG
