>Addgene plasmid #35454 | pRSII415 | addgene partial sequence | sequence record 54149 | pRSII-F1
AGGCCGTTTCTGACAGAGTAAAATTCTTGAGGGAACTTTCACCATTATGGGAAATGGTTCAAGAAGGTAT
TGACTTAAACTCCATCAAATGGTCAGGTCATTGAGTGTTTTTTATTTGTTGTATTTTTTTTTTTTTAGAG
AAAATCCTCCAATATATAAATTAGGAATCATAGTTTCATGATTTTCTGTTACACCTAACTTTTTGTGTGG
TGCCCTCCTCCTTGTCAATATTAATGTTAAAGTGCAATTCTTTTTCCTTATCACGTTGAGCCATTAGTAT
CAATTTGCTTACCTGTATTCCTTTACATCCTCCTTTTTCTCCTTCTTGATAAATGTATGTAGATTGCGTA
TATAGTTTCGTCTACCCTATGAACATATTCCATTTTGTAATTTCGTGTCGTTTCTATTATGAATTTCATT
TATAAAGTTTATGTACAAATATCATAAAAAAAGAGAATCTTTTTAAGCAAGGATTTTCTTAACTTCTTCG
GCGACAGCATCACCGACTTCGGTGGTACTGTTGGAACCACCTAAATCACCAGTTCTGATACCTGCATCCA
AAACCTTTTTAACTGCATCTTCAATGGCCTTACCTTCTTCAGGCAAGTTCAATGACAATTTCAACATCAT
TGCAGCAGACAAGATAGTGGCGATAGGGTTGACCTTATTCTTTGGCAAATCTGGAGCAGAACCGTGGCAT
GGTTCGTACAAACCAAATGCGGTGTTCTTGTCTGGCAA
